>Addgene plasmid #51787 | pRS327 | depositor full sequence | sequence record 79428 | pRS327 sequence 9556 bps
TCGCGCGTTTCGGTGATGACGGTGAAAACCTCTGACACATGCAGCTCCCGGAGACGGTCACAGCTTGTCT
GTAAGCGGATGCCGGGAGCAGACAAGCCCGTCAGGGCGCGTCAGCGGGTGTTGGCGGGTGTCGGGGCTGG
CTTAACTATGCGGCATCAGAGCAGATTGTACTGAGAGTGCACCACGCTTTTCAATTCAATTCATCATTTT
TTTTTTATTCTTTTTTTTGATTTCGGTTTCTTTGAAATTTTTTTGATTCGGTAATCTCCGAACAGAAGGA
AGAACGAAGGAAGGAGCACAGACTTAGATTGGTATATATACGCATATGCACCATATAGCTTCGCAAGTAT
TCATTTTAGACCCATGGTGGAACCCTAGTGTTGAATGGCAAAGTGGTGATAGAGTTCATAGAATTGGTCA
GTATCGACCTGTGAAGATCACAAGGTTTTGCATTGAGGATAGTATAGAAGCAAGAATCATTGAATTACAG
GAAAAAAAGGCAAATATGATTCATGCTACAATAAACCAAGATGAAGCTGCCATTAGCAGACTAACGCCAG
CTGATTTACAGTTCTTATTCAATAACTAATATTTTATTCTCTTATTATATATTATTCTCGGAGTTTTTAA
GTGACATCACCCGAAAAGAAGCTAAGTCTTTCTCCTAATTCATATTTAATTATTGTACATGGACATATCA
TACGTAATGCTCAACCTTAAGCTGCTGCGGAGCTTCCACGAGCACCAGCACCTGAAGCAACTAGACTTAT
TTGCGCTTGAGTTAGTTCTATACTTGGCAGTGGAAGTTTGTCATTATGAGTTGGTGGAGGTAAAAATCCA
ACCTTGTTTAAAAATGCAATATATATACCAACCTCTTCTGGAGTAACACCTATTCCATTAGACCAATCAA
CACCTGTCCATGCGGTGTCTTTCTTTAAAGATGCCACGGCGTTCCTATCGTCTAGTTCCGGAGCTTTGGT
ACTTTCAGGTAAGTTGTCTAAGACCATGTGTAGCAAAGGATACAACGCATTTTCTTCATTCCTGTCAATA
ACAGACGCCTCCAATGATTTCTTCCATTTAGAATAGCTTTCGATTTCGACATCGTAACCATAATCGTGTA
AAGTATACAAGTAGTCTTTGAATAATATTCTTGGGTGACCCGTTACTTGAGCAACGGCCAATTCATTTTC
TTTGGGAGGATTCAAAGACGTAGCAACAACAACACGAGCAACATGATCTACTGGAACCATATTCACGGAA
TTTTCGATATCTGGAATCTTACCTAATTGGACTGAACCTTTCAAAAATCTCAATAAGAAATCATCTGTGT
TTGAAGAACCATTGGCAGAGGCACCTGTTACGTAACCTGGTCTGACAATACACCCACGTAGGCCCCTTTC
ACCTGCACGTCTAATGATGTACTCAGCAGCCCATTTGGACTGACCATATCCACCAGTGAGCCCGCTTGCA
GAGTTCATTAAATCGTCTGATTCTAAAATGCCTGGCTTCCCTTCGCTAACAAGTTTATCTGACAAATTAA
AGTAGTATTCAGTGTCAAGAGTAGAAGTGGAGGAAACAAAGTCAAAGAACTTTGGCTTGCCGACGGCGGC
TAAGCTCATAACATTGATAGTTGAAATAACATTTGGATCCCTCAATTTGGCATATGGATAAACCCAGTGA
ACTAACGCACCATTATGGATAATTATATCAACTGTGTTTGCCAAATCCATCCACTTCTCATCTGAAAGAC
CAAATTGGCTTTTAGATAAATCGCCTAATACAACTTTAATATTTGAGGCAAATTTTTCGTTCCAAGTACC
ATAGGTGATACCTGCCTTTTGTAATCTTGCAAATGCAGCTTCTTCATCCTTGGCCCTGACGTGGGCAAAC
ACTTTGAAACTGTAGTTCTTTGGAGAACGTCCTAACAAATCTGCAAGGATGTAGGAGCCCAGAAATCCTG
TGACACCGGTAACAAACACATTAATTGTTGTTTTTCCTTCGGCACTATTAGGTTCAACAAAATATTCTCG
AGAGGGGTACGAACTTGGTAGCGTCTCAACCAATTTCTTGGCGTCTTCCGCATAATTTGCAGTGACATTT
TCGACGACCTCACCTTGAGATGATCCACCCGATGATTTAATTCTGTCAATTTCCGCGGCAAAGGCCTTTA
TCGTTGGATACTTGAAAATTGTGCCCAATGGTAAATCAACTTGCAGCTTTTTCTTTAAGGTAAAAATCAT
TTTGGTAGCCAAGATAGAATGACCACCTAAATCGAAAAACGAATCATCTGGTGATACAGATGCTGGCTTG
GTAGGTAATATACTTAACCATAAGTCTCTAACCTCGCGCTCAACATTGGTAAACTGAGAGTCGTCAGTTT
CAGAAACTGTATTTTCAGCTACCAAATTTAATTGCTTGGGAGTTGGGAATTGAAGTTTAGGCTTATCAAC
TTTACCATTTGGATTCAATGGTAGTTTATCCATAACCACAATCAAGGAAGGCATAGCATAGCTAGCCAAT
CTTTTCTTTAAGAAAGTCCTGATGTCCTTGGATAAAAGATGGTAACCGATTAAGCCCTTAACTATAGGGT
CAGTTTCAACCTCCTTTGGAACATCACTTTGGAACTTAGACAAGTCATCTGGCTTGTCAAATCTTGGGAC
CATAAATGTGATCAATGTTGGCTCATTGTCGGCATTTTTGCGAACTAAAGTAATGTTTTCTCTTACCAAT
GGATGTTGGGAAATGTGCGTATCTATTTCTCCTAATTCGATTCTGAACCCACGAATTTTAACTTGATCAT
CAGCCCTACCGCAACATTCACAGTCACCGTTTGGTAGATAACGACCTAAATCACCCGTTCTGTACAATCT
ATCTCTTGGACCTAACCAGAATTGTCTCCAAGGTTCACCATTATCCTTATCCAAATAATTCCAGTGATCT
TTTTCAACAAACCAGTTGTTCACAAATTTTTCTTTATTCAATTCTGGTAATCCTCTATAACCTTCGGCCA
AACCACCTGCACGAACATAAATCTCACCTATTTCGCCAATACCACATATTTGAGTACGATCGTTCCTGTT
AACAACTAGTAGCTGAACGTTCAACATACCTTTACCAGCAGGCATGACATCTTTCAATTTTTTCAAAAAG
TTTGGATCGTCATTTTTTGATTTAACTTCGAAATAAGAAACTGCACGCTGTGTTTCAGTGGTACCGTACA
TATTAACAATACGGCAATTTTCTGCCAAGGTTTGTAACCTCAGACAATCACGTTTTGTTAAAATGTCACC
CACAAAGAACGCATGATGTAACTTAGGGAATGGTGTAGTAGCTTGGGCAGTAAGTAATTGACCCATGGCA
GGTGTTAAATGGGTAACTGTGCAACCATACTTACTCATCCATTCCGCTAAACGGCCCGGTGTACCAATAT
CATCTTGAGTAGGGACATACAATTGGGCACCTAAAAATAATGGTGTAAACATATCTCTTTGAATTGGATC
ATGTGCAATACCGCTCAGCATTGTGAATTTATCATTTTCTGTTAAGTTGAACCTTTTGGACATCCAATTG
AAATAATAAGCCAAGGAAAAATGTCTACCAAGAACACCCTTAGGAATACCTTCGGAACCAGATGTGAAAG
ATAGGGTTGGGTTGGAATCTGGTCCAACTACAACACCTGTTCTGGTGTCTTTGTAGTGATCATATGGAGC
CAAAACATCCTCGCCATTGTCCAATTTGCCACCTTCAATGGTACCATTTTCTTGAATAGCGATGGAATTG
ATTCTTGAAACAATCTCCAATTCATCATTGATGTAATCTTCTACTAGTTGATCCAATTGTCCAGCAGCTC
TAATAACAATCAACCCACGTGGTTTAGCAACACCTAAGTAAATGGTTTGTCTGGCTGGGGGATATGCAGG
GTCGATAACTGAAAAGGTTGCGCCGGCTTTCAAGACACCCATCACACATACCATCAAATCCACACCCCTA
GAAGAATAGATCATCACTACATCACCTCTTTTGATACCTGTTTTAATCAAATAATGGGCAACTATGTTAG
AAGTGCGGTTGATGTCGCGATAAGTGAAAGAACGGGACTTGTCGGAATTTAGTGTTGGAGTCTCCACAAC
ACAGGTTCTCTCTGGGAAGGCTTCAGCATTGTCCTGGAAAATGTCGTGAATACACCCCACGAAATCGCAC
CAGCCCAAGTTCTTAGTTGGATCAGGTAAACTATCCTTGGATGATGCGGTGATCAGAGAGATTTTAGTTA
TGCAATTGGATGGATCGCTTAGCGCAGCAGTCAAATATTGAGTAAATTGGTCCGCAACAATGGTTACTCT
TTCATTCGAATACAGTAAGCTGTTATAAATTAAGTTCAAAACATGCGCATTATTACTGGTATCCAAATTC
AAAGCAAAGTCCACTAAATGATGCTTGAACTCGTCTAATTTGAAATCTTGGTTTTCCAAAAAGGCCAAAC
GGAACAACTGAGGGGTCCTTTCCAGATCTTGGCAACTTTGAATTTTTTCAGCTAGCTCGTCAAAGGAAAA
ATTGGCCTCAATAGAATTGAGCTTGTTCAACTCATTGTTAATTGTAGAATACAGCTCATTAAATGACCAC
GTTGGTTGAATATTGAATCTTAAGATTTTGTTATTCGCAATATAAAGAACAATATCATCGTCACCGGTTA
CTCTATATATCAATGCAGCCCATACACTCAAAGCGACAGCGTATTTGTTAGAAAAACTATCATGAGGCAC
ATCGAGCTGAGGTAGCTGTAACGAATATGTAGCTTGTTTCGTATAAGGTTCTTGTTGTGGGCGTAAAAAG
TCATGTGGTAACACTGAAAGAGTTGGATTATCCAACTTCTCTATCCAGACCTTTTCGTTAGTCATTAGTG
AGTAACTCTGTGATATCTCTCTATAATTAGCAGTTTTTCACTGAAATTCCAGGAAAGGTAATAAACTCAG
ATTTTTTTTTATACTATTGGCTGCTTGTTACTTATATATCTTGAACTTCTCCCAGCGGGTCTTCAAATAC
ATTTGGGCGATGTTCATGTTCATTAGGCAGGTATTTCGACATTGAGTCACACGCGAAAAACCGCCGGAAT
TTTTTATGTAATTGCAAGTGGAATTATATGCGGTGTGAAATACCGCACAGATGCGTAAGGAGAAAATACC
GCATCAGGAAATTGTAAACGTTAATATTTTGTTAAAATTCGCGTTAAATTTTTGTTAAATCAGCTCATTT
TTTAACCAATAGGCCGAAATCGGCAAAATCCCTTATAAATCAAAAGAATAGACCGAGATAGGGT
[37 nt withheld, positions 5315-5351]
AAAGAACGTGGACTCCAACGTCAAAGG
[49 nt withheld, positions 5379-5427]
T
[91 nt withheld, positions 5429-5519]
G
[124 nt withheld, positions 5521-5644]
CCATTCGCCATTCAGGCTGCGCAACTGTTGGGAAGGGCGATCGGTGCGGGCCTCTTCGCTATTACGCCAG
CTGGCGAAAGGGGGATGTGCTGCAAGGCGATTAAGTTGGGTAACGCCAGGGTTTTCCCAGTCACGACGTT
GTAAAACGACGGCCAGTGAATTGTAATACGACTCACTATAGGGCGAATTGGAGCTCCACCGCGGTGGCGG
CCGCTCTAGAACTAGTGGATCCCCCGGGCTGCAGGAATTCGATATCAAGCTTATCGATACCGTCGACCTC
GAGGGGGGGCCCGGTACCAGCTTTTGTTCCCTTTAGTGAGGGTTAATTTCGAGCTTGGCGTAATCATGGT
CATAGCTGTTTCCTGTGTGAAATTGTTATCCGCTCACAATTCCACACAACATACGAGCCGGAAGCATAAA
GTGTAAAGCCTGGGGTGCCTAATGAGTGAGCTAACTCACATTAATTGCGTTGCGCTCACTGCCCGCTTTC
CAGTCGGGAAACCTGTCGTGCCAGCTGCATTAATGAATCGGCCAACGCGCGGGGAGAGGCGGTTTGCGTA
TTGGGCGCTCTTCCGCTTCCTCGCTCACTGACTCGCTGCGCTCGGTCGTTCGGCTGCGGCGAGCGGTATC
AGCTCACTCAAAGGCGGTAATACGGTTATCCACAGAATCAGGGGATAACGCAGGAAAGAACATGTGAGCA
AAAGGCCAGCAAAAGGCCAGGAACCGTAAAAAGGCCGCGTTGCTGGCGTTTTTCCATAGGCTCGGCCCCC
CTGACGAGCATCACAAAAATCGACGCTCAAGTCAGAGGTGGCGAAACCCGACAGGACTATAAAGATACCA
GGCGTTCCCCCCTGGAAGCTCCCTCGTGCGCTCTCCTGTTCCGACCCTGCCGCTTACCGGATACCTGTCC
GCCTTTCTCCCTTCGGGAAGCGTGGCGCTTTCTCAATGCTCACGCTGTAGGTATCTCAGTTCGGTGTAGG
TCGTTCGCTCCAAGCTGGGCTGTGTGCACGAACCCCCCGTTCAGCCCGACCGCTGCGCCTTATCCGGTAA
CTATCGTCTTGAGTCCAACCCGGTAAGACACGACTTATCGCCACTGGCAGCAGCCACTGGTAACAGGATT
AGCAGAGCGAGGTATGTAGGCGGTGCTACAGAGTTCTTGAAGTGGTGGCCTAACTACGGCTACACTAGAA
GGACAGTATTTGGTATCTGCGCTCTGCTGAAGCCAGTTACCTTCGGAAAAAGAGTTGGTAGCTCTTGATC
CGGCAAACAAACCACCGCTGGTAGCGGTGGTTTTTTTGTTTGCAAGCAGCAGATTACGCGCAGAAAAAAA
GGATCTCAAGAAGATCCTTTGATCTTTTCTACGGGGTCTGACGCTCAGTGGAACGAAAACTCACGTTAAG
GGATTTTGGTCATGAGATTATCAAAAAGGATCTTCACCTAGATCCTTTTAAATTAAAAATGAAGTTTTAA
ATCAATCTAAAGTATATATGAGTAAACTTGGTCTGACAGTTACCAATGCTTAATCAGTGAGGCACCTATC
TCAGCGATCTGTCTATTTCGTTCATCCATAGTTGCCTGACTGCCCGTCGTGTAGATAACTACGATACGGG
AGGGCTTACCATCTGGCCCCAGTGCTGCAATGATACCGCGAGACCCACGCTCACCGGCTCCAGATTTATC
AGCAATAAACCAGCCAGCCGGAAGGGCCGAGCGCAGAAGTGGTCCTGCAACTTTATCCGCCTCCATCCAG
TCTATTAATTGTTGCCGGGAAGCTAGAGTAAGTAGTTCGCCAGTTAATAGTTTGCGCAACGTTGTTGCCA
TTGCTACAGGCATCGTGGTGTCACGCTCGTCGTTTGGTATGGCTTCATTCAGCTCCGGTTCCCAACGATC
AAGGCGAGTTACATGATCCCCCATGTTGTGAAAAAAAGCGGTTAGCTCCTTCGGTCCTCCGATCGTTGTC
AGAAGTAAGTTGGCCGCAGTGTTATCACTCATGGTTATGGCAGCACTGCATAATTCTCTTACTGTCATGC
CATCCGTAAGATGCTTTTCTGTGACTGGTGAGTACTCAACCAAGTCATTCTGAGAATAGTGTATGCGGCG
ACCGAGTTGCTCTTGCCCGGCGTCAATACGGGATAATACCGCGCCACATAGCAGAACTTTAAAAGTGCTC
ATCATTGGAAAACGTTCTTCGGGGCGAAAACTCTCAAGGATCTTACCGCTGTTGAGATCCAGTTCGATGT
AACCCACTCGTGCACCCAACTGATCTTCAGCATCTTTTACTTTCACCAGCGTTTCTGGGTGAGCAAAAAC
AGGAAGGCAAAATGCCGCAAAAAAGGGAATAAGGGCGACACGGAAATGTTGAATACTCATACTCTTCCTT
TTTCAATATTATTGAAGCATTTATCAGGGTTATTGTCTCATGAGCGGATACATATTTGAATGTATTTAGA
AAAATAAACAAATAGGGGTTCCGCGCACATTTCCCCGAAAAGTGCCACCTGAACGAAGCATCTGTGCTTC
ATTTTGTAGAACAAAAATGCAACGCGAGAGCGCTAATTTTTCAAACAAAGAATCTGAGCTGCATTTTTAC
AGAACAGAAATGCAACGCGAAAGCGCTATTTTACCAACGAAGAATCTGTGCTTCATTTTTGTAAAACAAA
AATGCAACGCGAGAGCGCTAATTTTTCAAACAAAGAATCTGAGCTGCATTTTTACAGAACAGAAATGCAA
CGCGAGAGCGCTATTTTACCAACAAAGAATCTATACTTCTTTTTTGTTCTACAAAAATGCATCCCGAGAG
CGCTATTTTTCTAACAAAGCATCTTAGATTACTTTTTTTCTCCTTTGTGCGCTCTATAATGCAGTCTCTT
GATAACTTTTTGCACTGTAGGTCCGTTAAGGTTAGAAGAAGGCTACTTTGGTGTCTATTTTCTCTTCCAT
AAAAAAAGCCTGACTCCACTTCCCGCGTTTACTGATTACTAGCGAAGCTGCGGGTGCATTTTTTCAAGAT
AAAGGCATCCCCGATTATATTCTATACCGATGTGGATTGCGCATACTTTGTGAACAGAAAGTGATAGCGT
TGATGATTCTTCATTGGTCAGAAAATTATGAACGGTTTCTTCTATTTTGTCTCTATATACTACGTATAGG
AAATGTTTACATTTTCGTATTGTTTTCGATTCACTCTATGAATAGTTCTTACTACAATTTTTTTGTCTAA
AGAGTAATACTAGAGATAAACATAAAAAATGTAGAGGTCGAGTTTAGATGCAAGTTCAAGGAGCGAAAGG
TGGATGGGTAGGTTATATAGGGATATAGCACAGAGATATATAGCAAAGAGATACTTTTGAGCAATGTTTG
TGGAAGCGGTATTCGCAATATTTTAGTAGCTCGTTACAGTCCGGTGCGTTTTTGGTTTTTTGAAAGTGCG
TCTTCAGAGCGCTTTTGGTTTTCAAAAGCGCTCTGAAGTTCCTATACTTTCTAGAGAATAGGAACTTCGG
AATAGGAACTTCAAAGCGTTTCCGAAAACGAGCGCTTCCGAAAATGCAACGCGAGCTGCGCACATACAGC
TCACTGTTCACGTCGCACCTATATCTGCGTGTTGCCTGTATATATATATACATGAGAAGAACGGCATAGT
GCGTGTTTATGCTTAAATGCGTACTTATATGCGTCTATTTATGTAGGATGAAAGGTAGTCTAGTACCTCC
TGTGATATTATCCCATTCCATGCGGGGTATCGTATGCTTCCTTCAGCACTACCCTTTAGCTGTTCTATAT
GCTGCCACTCCTCAATTGGATTAGTCTCATCCTTCAATGCTATCATTTCCTTTGATATTGGATCATACTA
AGAAACCATTATTATCATGACATTAACCTATAAAAATAGGCGTATCACGAGGCCCTTTCGTC
Features (pLannotate 1.2.2; 20 found; start..end, strand, type, name):
    137..184     +  misc_feature   bom (fragment): basis of mobility region from pBR322
    190..328     +  promoter       URA3 promoter (fragment): S. cerevisiae URA3
    338..586     +  CDS            RAD16 (fragment): RAD16_YEAST - Experimental evidence at protein level: Swiss-Prot protein existence level 1. Component of the global genome repair (GGR) complex which promotes global genome nucleotide excision repair (GG-NER) which removes DNA damage from nontranscribing DNA. Involved in differential repair of DNA after UV damage. Will repair preferentially the MAT-alpha locus compared with the HML-alpha locus. From Saccharomyces cerevisiae (strain ATCC 204508 / S288c) (Baker's yeast).
    717..4895    -  CDS            LYS2: alpha-aminoadipate reductase, required for lysine biosynthesis; S. cerevisiae LYS2; yeast auxotrophic marker
   4896..5135    -  promoter       LYS2 promoter: S. cerevisiae LYS2
   5136..5188    +  misc_feature   bom (fragment): basis of mobility region from pBR322
   5189..5644    -  rep_origin     f1 ori (sequence partly withheld): f1 bacteriophage origin of replication; arrow indicates direction of (+) strand synthesis
   5648..5805    -  CDS            lacZα (fragment): LacZα fragment of β-galactosidase; lacZ fragment
   5808..5826    +  promoter       T7 promoter: promoter for bacteriophage T7 RNA polymerase
   5835..5942    +  misc_feature   MCS: pBluescript multiple cloning site
   5954..5972    -  promoter       T3 promoter: promoter for bacteriophage T3 RNA polymerase
   6017..6033    -  protein_bind   lac operator: The lac repressor binds to the lac operator to inhibit transcription in E. coli. This inhibition can be relieved by adding lactose or isopropyl-β-D-thiogalactopyranoside (IPTG). lac repressor encoded by lacI
   6041..6071    -  promoter       lac promoter: promoter for the E. coli lac operon
   6086..6107    -  protein_bind   CAP binding site: CAP binding activates transcription in the presence of cAMP. E. coli catabolite activator protein
   6120..6212    -  CDS            lacI (fragment): lac repressor; lacI; The lac repressor binds to the lac operator to inhibit transcription in E. coli. This inhibition can be relieved by adding lactose or isopropyl-β-D-thiogalactopyranoside (IPTG).
   6395..6983    -  rep_origin     ori: high-copy-number ColE1/pMB1/pBR322/pUC origin of replication
   7154..8014    -  CDS            AmpR: β-lactamase; bla; confers resistance to ampicillin, carbenicillin, and related antibiotics
   8015..8119    -  promoter       AmpR promoter: bla
   8146..9488    -  rep_origin     2μ ori: yeast 2μ plasmid origin of replication
   9556..35      +  CDS            rop (fragment) (across the origin): Rop protein, which maintains plasmids at low copy number; rop
