[The description below was written by a language model from this plasmid's Addgene catalogue record and pLannotate feature annotations shown in this document.]
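Description:
pRS327 is an empty yeast–E. coli shuttle vector of the pRS series, a multicopy episomal (YEp) plasmid of about 9.6 kb that combines the yeast 2μ origin of replication with the LYS2 auxotrophic marker. In Saccharomyces cerevisiae the 2μ origin supports high-copy maintenance, and the LYS2 gene, encoding alpha-aminoadipate reductase and driven by its own promoter, allows selection of transformants as lysine prototrophs in lys2 strains. In E. coli the plasmid replicates from a high-copy ColE1/pUC-type origin and is selected with ampicillin through the AmpR (β-lactamase) cassette. An f1 phage origin is also present and can be used for single-stranded DNA production.

According to the record, the vector was made by homologous recombination in yeast. A fragment of pRS423 carrying the 2μ origin was co-transformed with linearized pRS307, which carries LYS2, and Lys+ selection recovered the recombined circular plasmid. The construction note calls it a CEN plasmid, but the stated purpose and the feature table, which shows a 2μ origin and no centromere or ARS element, indicate a 2μ-based episomal vector. The cloning region is the pBluescript-type polylinker within a lacZα fragment, under the lac promoter and operator and flanked by T7 and T3 promoters, with M13 forward and reverse primer sites for sequencing inserts. No yeast expression promoter is annotated next to the polylinker, so inserts would need their own regulatory sequences. The small annotated fragments (RAD16, URA3 promoter, bom, rop, lacI) appear to be genomic flanks of LYS2 or backbone remnants, not functional elements. The vector is suited to high-copy gene studies in yeast when other auxotrophic markers are already in use.
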