Addgene plasmid #51787: pRS327
Purpose: (Empty Backbone) multicopy (YEp) vector with a LYS2 marker and a 2-μm origin of replication
Depositing lab: David Stillman. Depositing organization: University of Utah. Publication: pRS yeast vectors with a LYS2 marker. Eriksson P, Thomas LR, Thorburn A, Stillman DJ. Biotechniques. 2004 Feb;36(2):212-3. 10.2144/04362BM01 PubMed 14989082.
Backbone
  Vector backbone: pRS423
  Modifications to backbone: The CEN plasmid pRS327 was constructed by homology mediated recombination in yeast. A 1.84-kb ApaLI fragment from pRS423 that has the 2-μm origin of replication was transformed into lys2 yeast along with plasmid pRS307 that had been linearized with AatII. Selection for Lys+ prototrophs identified yeast where recombination of the homologous regions between the two plasmids created a circular DNA molecule with the 2-μm origin of DNA replication and the LYS2 marker.
  Vector type: Yeast Expression
  Selectable markers: LYS2
Growth in bacteria
  Bacterial resistance: Ampicillin, 100 μg/mL
  Growth temperature: 37°C
  Growth strain: DH5alpha
  Copy number: Unknown
Gene/Insert
  Cloning method: Restriction Enzyme
  Sequencing primers: 5′ M13-F20; 3′ M13R
Terms and licenses: Academic/Nonprofit Terms; Industry Terms: Not Available to Industry
How to cite: pRS327 was a gift from David Stillman (Addgene plasmid # 51787 ; http://n2t.net/addgene:51787 ; RRID:Addgene_51787)
