>Addgene plasmid #51787 | pRS327 | addgene partial sequence | sequence record 81352 | pGEX-3 5'-CCGGGAGCTGCATGTGTCAGAGG-3'
AAGGGCCTCGTGATACGCCTATTTTTATAGGTTAATGTCATGATAATAATGGTTTCTTAGTATGATCCAA
TATCAAAGGAAATGATAGCATTGAAGGATGAGACTAATCCAATTGAGGAGTGGCAGCATATAGAACAGCT
AAAGGGTAGTGCTGAAGGAAGCATACGATACCCCGCATGGAATGGGATAATATCACAGGAGGTACTAGAC
TACCTTTCATCCTACATAAATAGACGCATATAAGTACGCATTTAAGCATAAACACGCACTATGCCGTTCT
TCTCATGTATATATATATACAGGCAACACGCAGATATAGGTGCGACGTGAACAGTGAGCTGTATGTGCGC
AGCTCGCGTTGCATTTTCGGAAGCGCTCGTTTTCGGAAACGCTTTGAAGTTCCTATTCCGAAGTTCCTAT
TCTCTAGAAAGTATAGGAACTTCAGAGCGCTTTTGAAAACCAAAAGCGCTCTGAAGACGCACTTTCAAAA
AACCAAAAACGCACCGGACTGTAACGAGCTACTAAAATATTGCGAATACCGCTTCCACAAACATTGCTCA
AAAGTATCTCTTTGCTATATATCTCTGTGCTATATCCCTATATAACCTACCCATCCACCTTTCGCTCCTT
GAACTTGCATCTAAACTCGACCTCTACATTTTTTATGTTTATCTCTAGTATTACTCTTTAGACAAAAAAA
TTGTAGTAAGAACTATTCATAGAGTGAATCGAAAACAATACGAAAATGTAAACATTTCCTATACGTAGTA
TATAGAGACAAAATAGAAGAAACCGTTCATAATTTTCTGACCAATGAAGAATCATCAACGCTATCACTTT
CTGTTCACAAAGTATGCGCAATCCACATCGGTATAGAATATAATCGGGGATGCCTTTATCTTGAAAAAAT
GCACCCGCAGCTTCGCTAGTAATCAGTAAACGCGGG
