>Addgene plasmid #51787 | pRS327 | addgene partial sequence | sequence record 82006 | F1ori-R 5'-AGGGAAGAAAGCGAAAGGAG-3'
[56 nt withheld, positions 1-56]
CCATTCGCCATTCAGGCTGCGCAACTGTTGGGAAGGGCGATCGGTGCGGGCCTCTTCGCTATTACGCCAG
CTGGCGAAAGGGGGATGTGCTGCAAGGCGATTAAGTTGGGTAACGCCAGGGTTTTCCCAGTCACGACGTT
GTAAAACGACGGCCAGTGAATTGTAATACGACTCACTATAGGGCGAATTGGAGCTCCACCGCGGTGGCGG
CCGCTCTAGAACTAGTGGATCCCCCGGGCTGCAGGAATTCGATATCAAGCTTATCGATACCGTCGACCTC
GAGGGGGGGCCCGGTACCAGCTTTTGTTCCCTTTAGTGAGGGTTAATTTCGAGCTTGGCGTAATCATGGT
CATAGCTGTTTCCTGTGTGAAATTGTTATCCGCTCACAATTCCACACAACATACGAGCCGGAAGCATAAA
GTGTAAAGCCTGGGGTGCCTAATGAGTGAGCTAACTCACATTAATTGCGTTGCGCTCACTGCCCGCTTTC
CAGTCGGGAAACCTGTCGTGCCAGCTGCATTAATGAATCGGCCAACGCGCGGGGAGAGGCGGTTTGCGTA
TTGGGCGCTCTTCCGCTTCCTCGCTCACTGACTCGCTGCGCTCGGTCGTTCGGCTGCGGCGAGCGGTATC
AGCTCACTCAAAGGCGGTAATACGGTTATCCACAGAATCAGGGGATAACGCAGGAAAGAACATGTGAGCA
AAAGGCCAGCAAAAGGCCAGGAACCGTAAAAAGGCCGCGTTGCTGGCGTTTTTCCATAGGCTC
